>Addgene plasmid #115132 | AT2G16250 K9_pECIA2 | addgene full sequence | sequence record 298978 | Addgene NGS Result
GTAAAACGACGGCCAGTGAATTAATTCGTTGCAGGACAGGATGTGGTGCCCGATGTGACTAGCTCTTTGC
TGCAGGCCGTCCTATCCTCTGGTTCCGATAAGAGACCCAGAACTCCGGCCCCCCACCGCCCACCGCCACC
CCCATACATATGTGGTACGCAAGTAAGAGTGCCTGCGCATGCCCCATGTGCCCCACCAAGAGCTTTGCAT
CCCATACAAGTCCCCAAAGTGGAGAACCGAACCAATTCTTCGCGGGCAGAACAAAAGCTTCTGCACACGT
CTCCACTCGAATTTGGAGCCGGCCGGCGTGTGCAAAAGAGGTGAATCGAACGAAAGACCCGTGTGTAAAG
CCGCGTTTCCAAAATGTATAAAACCGAGAGCATCTGGCCAATGTGCATCAGTTGTGGTCAGCAGCAAAAT
CAAGTGAATCATCTCAGTGCAACTAAAGGGGGGATCCGATCTCAATATGAAGTTATGCATATTACTGGCC
GTCGTGGCCTTTGTTGGCCTCTCGCTCGGGAGTCGATTCAGTGAGAAACTCATTTTGCTTAATCTCAGGT
CTTCTTTAGGGTTAAGAGGAACAGATTGGCCAATTAAAGGTGACCCTTGTGTTGATTGGAGAGGTATACA
ATGTGAGAATGGTAGTATCATTGGGATCAATATCTCTGGGTTTAGGAGAACAAGAATTGGTAAGCTAAAC
CCACAATTCTCTGTTGATCCTCTTCGTAATCTAACTCGTTTGTCGTATTTTAACGCGTCCGGGTTAGCGT
TACCGGGGACTATACCTGAGTGGTTTGGTGTTAGTTTGTTGGCATTGGAAGTATTGGATCTTAGTTCGTG
TTCTGTTAACGGTGTTGTTCCTTTTACTCTTGGTAATCTCACTAGTTTAAGAACTTTGAATCTGTCTCAG
AACAGTCTTACTAGTTTAGTTCCTAGCAGTTTAGGACAGTTGTTGAATCTATCACAGCTTGATCTCTCTA
GGAACTCATTCACTGGTGTTCTTCCTCAATCTTTTAGCTCTCTGAAGAATCTGTTGACTCTTGATGTTTC
TTCCAATTACCTTACTGGACCTATCCCTCCTGGTTTAGGAGCGTTATCAAAGCTTATCCATCTGAACTTT
TCAAGCAATAGTTTCTCGTCTCCGATTCCTTCAGAGCTTGGTGATCTTGTCAATCTGGTTGACTTTGATC
TCAGCATCAATTCATTGTCTGGTTCAGTTCCTCAGGAGCTAAGAAAGTTAAGTAAGTTGCAGCTAATGGC
GATTGGCGATAACCTTTTGAGTGGTACTTTACCAGTAGATTTGTTTAGTGCTGAGAGCCAACTGCAAACT
TTAGTTTTGAGGGAAAATGGTTTCTCTGGTAGTCTACCTGATGTGTGCTGGTCGTTGCCAAAATTGCGGA
TTCTTGACATTGCTAAGAACAACTTCACAGGACTGCTGCCATATTCTAGTTATGATTCAGACCAGATAGC
TGAAATGGTTGATATCTCTTCGAACACATTCTATGGAGAGCTCACACCGATTCTTAGACGGTTCAGGATA
ATGGACCTCTCTGGTAATTATTTCGAAGGTAAGCTTCCTGATTATGTGACCGGGGAAAATGTGTCTGTTA
CAAGCAATTGCCTTCGAAATGAGAGGAGACAGAAGCCGTCAGCAATATGTGCAGCATTCTATAAGTCTAG
AGGATTAGATTTTGATGATTTCGGACGTCCTAATTTGACACAACCGACATCGAAAAATGCTTCTTCAGGG
ATAAGCCTGGAGGTGCTGTTCCAGGGACCAGGGAGCGACAAAACTCACACATGCCCACCGTGCCCAGCAC
CTGAACTCCTGGGGGGACCGTCAGTCTTCCTCTTCCCCCCAAAACCCAAGGACACCCTCATGATCTCCCG
GACCCCTGAGGTCACATGCGTGGTGGTGGACGTGAGCCACGAAGACCCTGAGGTCAAGTTCAACTGGTAC
GTGGACGGCGTGGAGGTGCATAATGCCAAGACAAAGCCGCGGGAGGAGCAGTACAACAGCACGTACCGTG
TGGTCAGCGTCCTCACCGTCCTGCACCAGGACTGGCTGAATGGCAAGGAGTACAAGTGCAAGGTCTCCAA
CAAAGCCCTCCCAGCCCCCATCGAGAAAACCATCTCCAAAGCCAAAGGGCAGCCCCGAGAACCACAGGTG
TACACCCTGCCCCCATCCCGGGAGGAGATGACCAAGAACCAGGTCAGCCTGACCTGCCTGGTCAAAGGCT
TCTATCCCAGCGACATCGCCGTGGAGTGGGAGAGCAATGGGCAGCCGGAGAACAACTACAAGACCACGCC
TCCCGTGCTGGACTCCGACGGCTCCTTCTTCCTCTACAGCAAGCTCACCGTGGACAAGAGCAGGTGGCAG
CAGGGGAACGTCTTCTCATGCTCCGTGATGCATGAGGGTCTGCACAACCACTACACGCAGAAGAGCCTCT
CCCTGTCTCCGGGTAAATCTAGAGGGCCCTTCGAAGGTAAGCCTATCCCTAACCCTCTCCTCGGTCTCGA
TTCTACGCGTACCGGTCATCATCACCATCACCATTGAGTTTAAACCCGCTGATCAGCCTCGACTGTGCCT
TCTAAGGCCTGAGCTCGCTGATCAGCCTCGATCGAGGATCCAGACATGATAAGATACATTGATGAGTTTG
GACAAACCACAACTAGAATGCAGTGAAAAAAATGCTTTATTTGTGAAATTTGTGATGCTATTGCTTTATT
TGTAACCATTATAAGCTGCAATAAACAAGTTAACAACAACAATTGCATTCATTTTATGTTTCAGGTTCAG
GGGGAGGTGTGGGAGGTTTTTTAAAGCAAGTAAAACCTCTACAAATGTGGTATGGCTGATTATGATCAGT
CGACCTGCAGGCATGCAAGCTTGGCGTAATCATGGTCATAGCTGTTTCCTGTGTGAAATTGTTATCCGCT
CACAATTCCACACAACATACGAGCCGGAAGCATAAAGTGTAAAGCCTGGGGTGCCTAATGAGTGAGCTAA
CTCACATTAATTGCGTTGCGCTCACTGCCCGCTTTCCAGTCGGGAAACCTGTCGTGCCAGCTGCATTAAT
GAATCGGCCAACGCGCGGGGAGAGGCGGTTTGCGTATTGGGCGCTCTTCCGCTTCCTCGCTCACTGACTC
GCTGCGCTCGGTCGTTCGGCTGCGGCGAGCGGTATCAGCTCACTCAAAGGCGGTAATACGGTTATCCACA
GAATCAGGGGATAACGCAGGAAAGAACATGTGAGCAAAAGGCCAGCAAAAGGCCAGGAACCGTAAAAAGG
CCGCGTTGCTGGCGTTTTTCCATAGGCTCCGCCCCCCTGACGAGCATCACAAAAATCGACGCTCAAGTCA
GAGGTGGCGAAACCCGACAGGACTATAAAGATACCAGGCGTTTCCCCCTGGAAGCTCCCTCGTGCGCTCT
CCTGTTCCGACCCTGCCGCTTACCGGATACCTGTCCGCCTTTCTCCCTTCGGGAAGCGTGGCGCTTTCTC
ATAGCTCACGCTGTAGGTATCTCAGTTCGGTGTAGGTCGTTCGCTCCAAGCTGGGCTGTGTGCACGAACC
CCCCGTTCAGCCCGACCGCTGCGCCTTATCCGGTAACTATCGTCTTGAGTCCAACCCGGTAAGACACGAC
TTATCGCCACTGGCAGCAGCCACTGGTAACAGGATTAGCAGAGCGAGGTATGTAGGCGGTGCTACAGAGT
TCTTGAAGTGGTGGCCTAACTACGGCTACACTAGAAGAACAGTATTTGGTATCTGCGCTCTGCTGAAGCC
AGTTACCTTCGGAAAAAGAGTTGGTAGCTCTTGATCCGGCAAACAAACCACCGCTGGTAGCGGTGGTTTT
TTTGTTTGCAAGCAGCAGATTACGCGCAGAAAAAAAGGATCTCAAGAAGATCCTTTGATCTTTTCTACGG
GGTCTGACGCTCAGTGGAACGAAAACTCACGTTAAGGGATTTTGGTCATGAGATTATCAAAAAGGATCTT
CACCTAGATCCTTTTAAATTAAAAATGAAGTTTTAAATCAATCTAAAGTATATATGAGTAAACTTGGTCT
GACAGTTACCAATGCTTAATCAGTGAGGCACCTATCTCAGCGATCTGTCTATTTCGTTCATCCATAGTTG
CCTGACTCCCCGTCGTGTAGATAACTACGATACGGGAGGGCTTACCATCTGGCCCCAGTGCTGCAATGAT
ACCGCGAGACCCACGCTCACCGGCTCCAGATTTATCAGCAATAAACCAGCCAGCCGGAAGGGCCGAGCGC
AGAAGTGGTCCTGCAACTTTATCCGCCTCCATCCAGTCTATTAATTGTTGCCGGGAAGCTAGAGTAAGTA
GTTCGCCAGTTAATAGTTTGCGCAACGTTGTTGCCATTGCTACAGGCATCGTGGTGTCACGCTCGTCGTT
TGGTATGGCTTCATTCAGCTCCGGTTCCCAACGATCAAGGCGAGTTACATGATCCCCCATGTTGTGCAAA
AAAGCGGTTAGCTCCTTCGGTCCTCCGATCGTTGTCAGAAGTAAGTTGGCCGCAGTGTTATCACTCATGG
TTATGGCAGCACTGCATAATTCTCTTACTGTCATGCCATCCGTAAGATGCTTTTCTGTGACTGGTGAGTA
CTCAACCAAGTCATTCTGAGAATAGTGTATGCGGCGACCGAGTTGCTCTTGCCCGGCGTCAATACGGGAT
AATACCGCGCCACATAGCAGAACTTTAAAAGTGCTCATCATTGGAAAACGTTCTTCGGGGCGAAAACTCT
CAAGGATCTTACCGCTGTTGAGATCCAGTTCGATGTAACCCACTCGTGCACCCAACTGATCTTCAGCATC
TTTTACTTTCACCAGCGTTTCTGGGTGAGCAAAAACAGGAAGGCAAAATGCCGCAAAAAAGGGAATAAGG
GCGACACGGAAATGTTGAATACTCATACTCTTCCTTTTTCAATATTATTGAAGCATTTATCAGGGTTATT
GTCTCATGAGCGGATACATATTTGAATGTATTTAGAAAAATAAACAAATAGGGGTTCCGCGCACATTTCC
CCGAAAAGTGCCACCTGACGTCTAAGAAACCATTATTATCATGACATTAACCTATAAAAATAGGCGTATC
ACGAGGCCCTTTCGTCTCGCGCGTTTCGGTGATGACGGTGAAAACCTCTGACACATGCAGCTCCCGGAGA
CGGTCACAGCTTGTCTGTAAGCGGATGCCGGGAGCAGACAAGCCCGTCAGGGCGCGTCAGCGGGTGTTGG
CGGGTGTCGGGGCTGGCTTAACTATGCGGCATCAGAGCAGATTGTACTGAGAGTGCACCATATGCGGTGT
GAAATACCGCACAGATGCGTAAGGAGAAAATACCGCATCAGGCGCCATTCGCCATTCAGGCTGCGCAACT
GTTGGGAAGGGCGATCGGTGCGGGCCTCTTCGCTATTACGCCAGCTGGCGAAAGGGGGATGTGCTGCAAG
GCGATTAAGTTGGGTAACGCCAGGGTTTTCCCAGTCACGACGTT
Features (pLannotate 1.2.2; 18 found; start..end, strand, type, name):
     23..449     +  promoter       MT promoter: Drosophila metallothionein promoter
    467..520     +  sig_peptide    BiP signal sequence: Drosophila BiP signal sequence
    521..1756    +  CDS            Y2165_ARATH (fragment): Experimental evidence at protein level: Swiss-Prot protein existence level 1. From Arabidopsis thaliana (Mouse-ear cress).
   1787..2467    +  CDS            IGHG1 (fragment): IGHG1_HUMAN - Experimental evidence at protein level: Swiss-Prot protein existence level 1. Constant region of immunoglobulin heavy chains. Immunoglobulins, also known as antibodies, are membrane-bound or secreted glycoproteins produced by B lymphocytes. In the recognition phase of humoral immunity, the membrane-bound immunoglobulins serve as receptors which, upon binding of a specific antigen, trigger the clonal expansion and differentiation of B lymphocytes into immunoglobulins- secreting plasma cells. Secreted immunoglobulins mediate the effector phase of humoral immunity, which results in
   2486..2527    +  CDS            V5 tag: epitope tag from simian virus 5
   2627..2761    -  polyA_signal   SV40 poly(A) signal: SV40 polyadenylation signal
   2784..2868    -  CDS            large T antigen (fragment): large T antigen from SV40 (simian virus 40)
   2868..2892    +  misc_feature   MCS (fragment): pUC18/19 multiple cloning site
   2929..2945    -  protein_bind   lac operator: The lac repressor binds to the lac operator to inhibit transcription in E. coli. This inhibition can be relieved by adding lactose or isopropyl-β-D-thiogalactopyranoside (IPTG). lac repressor encoded by lacI
   2953..2983    -  promoter       lac promoter: promoter for the E. coli lac operon
   2998..3019    -  protein_bind   CAP binding site: CAP binding activates transcription in the presence of cAMP. E. coli catabolite activator protein
   3032..3124    -  CDS            lacI (fragment): lac repressor; lacI; The lac repressor binds to the lac operator to inhibit transcription in E. coli. This inhibition can be relieved by adding lactose or isopropyl-β-D-thiogalactopyranoside (IPTG).
   3307..3895    -  rep_origin     ori: high-copy-number ColE1/pMB1/pBR322/pUC origin of replication
   4066..4926    -  CDS            AmpR: β-lactamase; bla; confers resistance to ampicillin, carbenicillin, and related antibiotics
   4927..5031    -  promoter       AmpR promoter: bla
   5126..5161    +  CDS            rop (fragment): Rop protein, which maintains plasmids at low copy number; rop
   5263..5362    +  misc_feature   bom (fragment): basis of mobility region from pBR322
   5368..21      -  CDS            lacZα (fragment) (across the origin): LacZα fragment of β-galactosidase; lacZ fragment
