[The description below was written by a language model from this plasmid's Addgene catalogue record and pLannotate feature annotations shown in this document.]
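Description:
AT2G16250 K9_pECIA2 is an insect-cell expression plasmid built on the pECIA2 backbone and designed for secreted production of a plant receptor ectodomain in Drosophila cell culture. In E. coli it is maintained as a high-copy plasmid through a ColE1/pUC-type origin and selected with ampicillin via the β-lactamase gene. The remaining bacterial annotations (fragments of lacZα, lacI, rop and bom, plus the lac promoter and operator) are backbone remnants rather than functional parts of the design. No selectable marker for insect cells is annotated or recorded.

The expression cassette is driven by the Drosophila metallothionein promoter, which is induced by copper sulfate. Downstream, a Drosophila BiP signal sequence directs the product into the secretory pathway and is fused in frame to the extracellular domain of the Arabidopsis thaliana leucine-rich repeat receptor kinase AT2G16250, inserted by ligation-independent cloning. The ectodomain is followed by a human IgG1 Fc region and a V5 epitope. The catalogue also lists a C-terminal hexahistidine tag, which the automated feature table does not annotate separately. An SV40 polyadenylation signal lies downstream of the cassette, although the table annotates it on the opposite strand.

The plasmid is the "bait" version in a paired bait/prey system for testing extracellular protein interactions, and it is meant to be used alongside the corresponding pECIA14 prey vector. It was made as part of a study mapping the interaction network among the extracellular domains of Arabidopsis LRR receptor kinases. In such assays the Fc fusion typically provides dimerisation and a handle for capture, while the V5 and His tags allow detection or purification.
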