Addgene plasmid #115132: AT2G16250 K9_pECIA2
Purpose: Bait vector AT2G16250 K9_pECIA2 should be used with prey vector AT2G16250 K9_pECIA14.
Depositing lab: Youssef Belkhadir. Depositing organization: Gregor Mendel Institute of Molecular Plant Biology. Publication: An extracellular network of Arabidopsis leucine-rich repeat receptor kinases. Smakowska-Luzan E, Mott GA, Parys K, Stegmann M, Howton TC, Layeghifard M, Neuhold J, Lehner A, Kong J, Grunwald K, Weinberger N, Satbhai SB, Mayer D, Busch W, Madalinski M, Stolt-Bergner P, Provart NJ, Mukhtar MS, Zipfel C, Desveaux D, Guttman DS, Belkhadir Y. Nature. 2018 Jan 18;553(7688):342-346. doi: 10.1038/nature25184. Epub 2018 Jan 10. PubMed 29320478.
Backbone
  Vector backbone: pECIA2
  Backbone manufacturer: Chris Garcia (Addgene plasmid # 47032)
  Vector type: Insect Expression
Growth in bacteria
  Bacterial resistance: Ampicillin, 100 μg/mL
  Growth temperature: 37°C
  Growth strain: DH5alpha
  Copy number: High Copy
Gene/Insert
  Gene/Insert name: AT2G16250
  Species: A. thaliana (mustard weed)
  Entrez Gene: AT2G16250 (a.k.a. AT2G16250, F16F14.25, F16F14_25)
  Promoter: Metallothionein (Copper-Inducible)
  Tag / fusion protein: Fc, V5 and hexahistidine tags (C terminal on backbone)
  Cloning method: Ligation Independent Cloning
Terms and licenses: Academic/Nonprofit Terms; Industry Terms: Not Available to Industry
Depositor comments: Plasmid for secreted expression in Drosophila cell culture by induction via CuSO4. Insert is an extracellular domain of indicated LRR-RK, C-terminally tagged with Fc, V5 and hexahistidine tags. Insert Protein Sequence: SRFSEKLILLNLRSSLGLRGTDWPIKGDPCVDWRGIQCENGSIIGINISGFRRTRIGKLNPQFSVDPLRNLTRLSYFNASGLALPGTIPEWFGVSLLALEVLDLSSCSVNGVVPFTLGNLTSLRTLNLSQNSLTSLVPSSLGQLLNLSQLDLSRNSFTGVLPQSFSSLKNLLTLDVSSNYLTGPIPPGLGALSKLIHLNFSSNSFSSPIPSELGDLVNLVDFDLSINSLSGSVPQELRKLSKLQLMAIGDNLLSGTLPVDLFSAESQLQTLVLRENGFSGSLPDVCWSLPKLRILDIAKNNFTGLLPYSSYDSDQIAEMVDISSNTFYGELTPILRRFRIMDLSGNYFEGKLPDYVTGENVSVTSNCLRNERRQKPSAICAAFYKSRGLDFDDFGRPNLTQPTSKNASSGIS
How to cite: AT2G16250 K9_pECIA2 was a gift from Youssef Belkhadir (Addgene plasmid # 115132 ; http://n2t.net/addgene:115132 ; RRID:Addgene_115132)
